Addgene plasmid #146780: pLNHA-C1-HsXRN1_1174-1706_K
Purpose: Mammalian Expression of HsXRN1_1174-1706
Depositing lab: Elisa Izaurralde. Depositing organization: Max Planck Institute for Developmental Biology. Publication: A direct interaction between DCP1 and XRN1 couples mRNA decapping to 5' exonucleolytic degradation. Braun JE, Truffault V, Boland A, Huntzinger E, Chang CT, Haas G, Weichenrieder O, Coles M, Izaurralde E. Nat Struct Mol Biol. 2012 Dec;19(12):1324-31. doi: 10.1038/nsmb.2413. Epub 2012 Nov 11. PubMed 23142987.
Backbone
  Vector backbone: Unknown
  Vector type: Mammalian Expression
Growth in bacteria
  Bacterial resistance: Kanamycin, 50 μg/mL
  Growth temperature: 37°C
  Growth strain: DH5alpha
  Copy number: High Copy
Gene/Insert
  Gene/Insert name: HsXRN1_1174-1706
  Species: H. sapiens (human)
  Entrez Gene: XRN1 (a.k.a. SEP1)
  Cloning method: Unknown
Terms and licenses: Academic/Nonprofit Terms; Industry Terms: Not Available to Industry
Depositor comments: sequence given by NCBI: NM_019001.3 Plasmids from this collection were made available to the research community and donated after the lab closed. Please note that the sequence provided by the depositing laboratory may be theoretical/predicted or based on Sanger sequencing results. There may be discrepancies between sequencing results obtained by Addgene and the depositor sequence. If an Addgene verified sequence is not available, please contact before placing your order to request that our lab fully sequence the plasmid.
How to cite: pLNHA-C1-HsXRN1_1174-1706_K was a gift from Elisa Izaurralde (Addgene plasmid # 146780 ; http://n2t.net/addgene:146780 ; RRID:Addgene_146780)
