[The description below was written by a language model from this plasmid's Addgene catalogue record and pLannotate feature annotations shown in this document.]
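Description:
pLNHA-C1-HsXRN1_1174-1706_K is a 5,767 nt mammalian expression plasmid encoding a C-terminal fragment (residues 1174–1706) of human XRN1, the major cytoplasmic 5'-3' exoribonuclease of mRNA decay. The catalogue lists the backbone as unknown, but the annotated layout (CMV enhancer/promoter, an upstream tag followed by a multiple cloning site, SV40 poly(A) signal, f1 ori and a dual-promoter NeoR/KanR cassette) resembles a C1-type vector in which the insert is fused downstream of an N-terminal tag. It is propagated in E. coli at high copy from a ColE1/pUC-type origin under kanamycin selection. The Tn5 aminoglycoside phosphotransferase gene is driven by both a bacterial (bla) promoter and the SV40 early promoter and ends in an HSV TK poly(A) signal, so it could also confer G418 resistance in mammalian cells.

In the expression unit, the CMV immediate early enhancer and promoter drive a transcript in which an HA epitope sequence (annotated as a fragment of a 3xHA tag) precedes residual MCS sequence and the XRN1 fragment, terminated by the SV40 poly(A) signal. The "LN" in the name may indicate an additional N-terminal element in the unannotated stretch upstream of the HA tag, but the record does not state this. A short T7 promoter lies upstream of the coding region. The small hits to HIV-1 LTR, large T antigen, ble and bGH poly(A) are fragmentary matches, probably reflecting backbone-derived sequence rather than functional parts.

The associated publication concerns a direct DCP1–XRN1 interaction that couples decapping to 5' exonucleolytic degradation, so the construct was presumably used to express a tagged XRN1 C-terminal region in human cells for such studies. The depositor sequence may be theoretical rather than experimentally verified.
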