Features (pLannotate 1.2.2; 17 found; start..end, strand, type, name):
     61..364     +  enhancer       CMV enhancer: human cytomegalovirus immediate early enhancer
    365..568     +  promoter       CMV promoter: human cytomegalovirus (CMV) immediate early promoter
    564..597     +  LTR            5' LTR (truncated) (fragment): truncated 5' long terminal repeat (LTR) from HIV-1
    613..631     +  promoter       T7 promoter: promoter for bacteriophage T7 RNA polymerase
    755..781     +  CDS            3xHA (fragment): three tandem HA epitope tags
    787..820     +  misc_feature   MCS (fragment): multiple cloning site
    824..2422    +  CDS            XRN1 (fragment): XRN1_HUMAN - Also known as SEP1. Experimental evidence at protein level: Swiss-Prot protein existence level 1. Major 5'-3' exoribonuclease involved in mRNA decay. Required for the 5'-3'-processing of the G4 tetraplex-containing DNA and RNA substrates. The kinetic of hydrolysis is faster for G4 RNA tetraplex than for G4 DNA tetraplex and monomeric RNA tetraplex. Binds to RNA and DNA (By similarity). Plays a role in replication-dependent histone mRNA degradation. May act as a tumor suppressor protein in osteogenic sarcoma (OGS). From Homo sapiens (Human).
   2448..2532    +  CDS            large T antigen (fragment): large T antigen from SV40 (simian virus 40)
   2555..2676    +  polyA_signal   SV40 poly(A) signal: SV40 polyadenylation signal
   2710..3138    -  rep_origin     f1 ori (sequence partly withheld): f1 bacteriophage origin of replication; arrow indicates direction of (+) strand synthesis
   3165..3269    +  promoter       AmpR promoter: bla
   3271..3628    +  promoter       SV40 promoter: SV40 enhancer and early promoter
   3663..4457    +  CDS            NeoR/KanR: aminoglycoside phosphotransferase from Tn5; aph(3')-II (or nptII); confers resistance to neomycin, kanamycin, and G418 (Geneticin®)
   4478..4630    +  CDS            ble (fragment): BLE_KLEPN - Experimental evidence at protein level: Swiss-Prot protein existence level 1. Binding protein with a strong affinity to the bleomycin family of antibiotics. Binds to CL990; an antimitotic-antibiotic compound. From Klebsiella pneumoniae.
   4689..4736    +  polyA_signal   HSV TK poly(A) signal: herpes simplex virus thymidine kinase polyadenylation signal (Cole and Stacy, 1985)
   4827..4843    -  polyA_signal   bGH poly(A) signal (fragment): bovine growth hormone polyadenylation signal
   5065..5653    +  rep_origin     ori: high-copy-number ColE1/pMB1/pBR322/pUC origin of replication
>Addgene plasmid #146780 | pLNHA-C1-HsXRN1_1174-1706_K | depositor full sequence | sequence record 289226 | Full Sequence
TAGTTATTAATAGTAATCAATTACGGGGTCATTAGTTCATAGCCCATATATGGAGTTCCGCGTTACATAA
CTTACGGTAAATGGCCCGCCTGGCTGACCGCCCAACGACCCCCGCCCATTGACGTCAATAATGACGTATG
TTCCCATAGTAACGCCAATAGGGACTTTCCATTGACGTCAATGGGTGGAGTATTTACGGTAAACTGCCCA
CTTGGCAGTACATCAAGTGTATCATATGCCAAGTACGCCCCCTATTGACGTCAATGACGGTAAATGGCCC
GCCTGGCATTATGCCCAGTACATGACCTTATGGGACTTTCCTACTTGGCAGTACATCTACGTATTAGTCA
TCGCTATTACCATGGTGATGCGGTTTTGGCAGTACATCAATGGGCGTGGATAGCGGTTTGACTCACGGGG
ATTTCCAAGTCTCCACCCCATTGACGTCAATGGGAGTTTGTTTTGGCACCAAAATCAACGGGACTTTCCA
AAATGTCGTAACAACTCCGCCCCATTGACGCAAATGGGCGGTAGGCGTGTACGGTGGGAGGTCTATATAA
GCAGAGCTCTCTGGCTAACTAGAGAACCCACTGCTTACTGGCTTATCGAAATTAATACGACTCACTATAG
GGAGACCCAAGCTCTAGCGCTACCGGTCGCCACCATGGACGCACAAACACGACGACGTGAGCGTCGCGCT
GAGAAACAAGCTCAATGGAAAGCTGCAAACGGTGGATCTCCTCCACATATGGCTTACCCATACGATGTTC
CAGATTACGCTCCTCCATCTCGAGCTCAAGCTTCGAATTCTGCAGTCGACATGCATGGGAGTCGCTCTGA
AACTGGAAATCAGAAGTTGACAGCCATCGTAAAACCACAACCAGCTGTACATCAACATAGCTCAAGTTCA
TCAGTTTCCTCTGGGCATTTGGGAGCCCTCAACCATTCCCCTCAATCACTTTTTGTTCCTACTCAAGTAC
CTACTAAAGATGATGATGAATTCTGCAACATTTGGCAGTCCTTACAGGGATCTGGAAAGATGCAATACTT
TCAGCCAACTATACAAGAGAAGGGTGCAGTTCTACCTCAAGAAATAAGCCAAGTAAATCAACATCATAAA
TCTGGCTTTAATGACAACAGTGTTAAATATCAGCAAAGAAAACATGACCCTCACAGAAAATTTAAAGAAG
AGTGTAAGAGTCCTAAAGCTGAGTGTTGGTCCCAAAAAATGTCCAATAAGCAGCCTAACTCTGGAATTGA
GAACTTTTTAGCATCTTTGAATATCTCCAAAGAAAATGAAGTACAGTCATCTCATCATGGGGAGCCTCCA
AGTGAAGAGCATTTGTCACCACAGTCATTTGCCATGGGAACACGGATGCTTAAAGAAATTCTAAAAATTG
ATGGCTCTAACACTGTGGACCATAAGAATGAAATCAAACAGATTGCTAATGAAATCCCTGTTTCCTCTAA
CAGAAGAGATGAATATGGATTACCCTCTCAGCCTAAACAAAATAAGAAATTAGCATCTTATATGAACAAG
CCTCACAGTGCTAATGAGTACCATAATGTTCAGTCTATGGACAATATGTGTTGGCCTGCCCCCAGCCAGA
TCCCTCCTGTATCCACACCAGTAACTGAACTTTCTCGAATTTGTTCCCTTGTTGGAATGCCACAACCTGA
TTTCTCCTTTCTTAGGATGCCACAGACAATGACCGTTTGCCAAGTAAAATTATCTAATGGCTTACTGGTA
CATGGGCCACAGTGCCACTCTGAAAATGAAGCCAAAGAGAAAGCTGCACTTTTTGCTTTACAACAGTTGG
GCTCCTTAGGCATGAATTTCCCTTTGCCTTCACAAGTATTTGCAAATTATCCTTCAGCTGTACCACCTGG
AACCATTCCTCCAGCCTTTCCCCCACCTACTGGCTGGGATCACTATGGAAGCAACTATGCATTGGGGGCA
GCTAATATAATGCCTTCGTCGTCTCATCTCTTTGGCTCAATGCCATGGGGACCATCGGTGCCAGTTCCTG
GGAAGCCCTTCCATCATACTTTATATTCTGGGACCATGCCCATGGCTGGGGGAATACCAGGGGGTGTGCA
CAATCAGTTTATACCTCTGCAGGTTACTAAAAAAAGGGTTGCAAACAAAAAGAACTTTGAGAATAAGGAA
GCCCAGAGTTCTCAAGCCACTCCAGTTCAGACTAGCCAGCCAGATTCTTCCAACATTGTCAAAGTAAGTC
CACGGGAGAGCTCATCAGCTTCTTTGAAGTCCTCTCCGATTGCTCAACCTGCATCTTCTTTTCAAGTTGA
AACTGCCTCTCAAGGCCATAGTATATCTCACCATAAGTCAACACCAATCTCTTCTTCAAGAAGAAAATCA
AGAAAACTGGCTGTTAATTTTGGTGTTTCTAAACCTTCTGAGTAAGGATCCACCGGATCTAGATAACTGA
TCATAATCAGCCATACCACATTTGTAGAGGTTTTACTTGCTTTAAAAAACCTCCCACACCTCCCCCTGAA
CCTGAAACATAAAATGAATGCAATTGTTGTTGTTAACTTGTTTATTGCAGCTTATAATGGTTACAAATAA
AGCAATAGCATCACAAATTTCACAAATAAAGCATTTTTTTCACTGCATTCTAGTTGTGGTTTGTCCAAAC
TCATCAATGTATCTTAACGCGTAAATTGTAAGCGTTAATATTTTGTTAAAATTCGCGTTAAATTTTTGTT
AAATCAGCTCATTTTTTAACCAATAGGCCGAAATCGGCAAAATCCCTTATAAATCAAAAGAATAGACCGA
GATAGGGT
[37 nt withheld, positions 2809-2845]
AAAGAACGTGGACTCCAACGTCAAAGG
[49 nt withheld, positions 2873-2921]
T
[91 nt withheld, positions 2923-3013]
G
[124 nt withheld, positions 3015-3138]
CAGGTGGCACTTTTCGGGGAAATGTGCGCGGAACCCCTATTTGTTTATTTTTCTAAATACATTCAAATAT
GTATCCGCTCATGAGACAATAACCCTGATAAATGCTTCAATAATATTGAAAAAGGAAGAGTCCTGAGGCG
GAAAGAACCAGCTGTGGAATGTGTGTCAGTTAGGGTGTGGAAAGTCCCCAGGCTCCCCAGCAGGCAGAAG
TATGCAAAGCATGCATCTCAATTAGTCAGCAACCAGGTGTGGAAAGTCCCCAGGCTCCCCAGCAGGCAGA
AGTATGCAAAGCATGCATCTCAATTAGTCAGCAACCATAGTCCCGCCCCTAACTCCGCCCATCCCGCCCC
TAACTCCGCCCAGTTCCGCCCATTCTCCGCCCCATGGCTGACTAATTTTTTTTATTTATGCAGAGGCCGA
GGCCGCCTCGGCCTCTGAGCTATTCCAGAAGTAGTGAGGAGGCTTTTTTGGAGGCCTAGGCTTTTGCAAA
GATCGATCAAGAGACAGGATGAGGATCGTTTCGCATGATTGAACAAGATGGATTGCACGCAGGTTCTCCG
GCCGCTTGGGTGGAGAGGCTATTCGGCTATGACTGGGCACAACAGACAATCGGCTGCTCTGATGCCGCCG
TGTTCCGGCTGTCAGCGCAGGGGCGCCCGGTTCTTTTTGTCAAGACCGACCTGTCCGGTGCCCTGAATGA
ACTGCAAGACGAGGCAGCGCGGCTATCGTGGCTGGCCACGACGGGCGTTCCTTGCGCAGCTGTGCTCGAC
GTTGTCACTGAAGCGGGAAGGGACTGGCTGCTATTGGGCGAAGTGCCGGGGCAGGATCTCCTGTCATCTC
ACCTTGCTCCTGCCGAGAAAGTATCCATCATGGCTGATGCAATGCGGCGGCTGCATACGCTTGATCCGGC
TACCTGCCCATTCGACCACCAAGCGAAACATCGCATCGAGCGAGCACGTACTCGGATGGAAGCCGGTCTT
GTCGATCAGGATGATCTGGACGAAGAGCATCAGGGGCTCGCGCCAGCCGAACTGTTCGCCAGGCTCAAGG
CGAGCATGCCCGACGGCGAGGATCTCGTCGTGACCCATGGCGATGCCTGCTTGCCGAATATCATGGTGGA
AAATGGCCGCTTTTCTGGATTCATCGACTGTGGCCGGCTGGGTGTGGCGGACCGCTATCAGGACATAGCG
TTGGCTACCCGTGATATTGCTGAAGAGCTTGGCGGCGAATGGGCTGACCGCTTCCTCGTGCTTTACGGTA
TCGCCGCTCCCGATTCGCAGCGCATCGCCTTCTATCGCCTTCTTGACGAGTTCTTCTGAGCGGGACTCTG
GGGTTCGAAATGACCGACCAAGCGACGCCCAACCTGCCATCACGAGATTTCGATTCCACCGCCGCCTTCT
ATGAAAGGTTGGGCTTCGGAATCGTTTTCCGGGACGCCGGCTGGATGATCCTCCAGCGCGGGGATCTCAT
GCTGGAGTTCTTCGCCCACCCTAGGGGGAGGCTAACTGAAACACGGAAGGAGACAATACCGGAAGGAACC
CGCGCTATGACGGCAATAAAAAGACAGAATAAAACGCACGGTGTTGGGTCGTTTGTTCATAAACGCGGGG
TTCGGTCCCAGGGCTGGCACTCTGTCGATACCCCACCGAGACCCCATTGGGGCCAATACGCCCGCGTTTC
TTCCTTTTCCCCACCCCACCCCCCAAGTTCGGGTGAAGGCCCAGGGCTCGCAGCCAACGTCGGGGCGGCA
GGCCCTGCCATAGCCTCAGGTTACTCATATATACTTTAGATTGATTTAAAACTTCATTTTTAATTTAAAA
GGATCTAGGTGAAGATCCTTTTTGATAATCTCATGACCAAAATCCCTTAACGTGAGTTTTCGTTCCACTG
AGCGTCAGACCCCGTAGAAAAGATCAAAGGATCTTCTTGAGATCCTTTTTTTCTGCGCGTAATCTGCTGC
TTGCAAACAAAAAAACCACCGCTACCAGCGGTGGTTTGTTTGCCGGATCAAGAGCTACCAACTCTTTTTC
CGAAGGTAACTGGCTTCAGCAGAGCGCAGATACCAAATACTGTCCTTCTAGTGTAGCCGTAGTTAGGCCA
CCACTTCAAGAACTCTGTAGCACCGCCTACATACCTCGCTCTGCTAATCCTGTTACCAGTGGCTGCTGCC
AGTGGCGATAAGTCGTGTCTTACCGGGTTGGACTCAAGACGATAGTTACCGGATAAGGCGCAGCGGTCGG
GCTGAACGGGGGGTTCGTGCACACAGCCCAGCTTGGAGCGAACGACCTACACCGAACTGAGATACCTACA
GCGTGAGCTATGAGAAAGCGCCACGCTTCCCGAAGGGAGAAAGGCGGACAGGTATCCGGTAAGCGGCAGG
GTCGGAACAGGAGAGCGCACGAGGGAGCTTCCAGGGGGAAACGCCTGGTATCTTTATAGTCCTGTCGGGT
TTCGCCACCTCTGACTTGAGCGTCGATTTTTGTGATGCTCGTCAGGGGGGCGGAGCCTATGGAAAAACGC
CAGCAACGCGGCCTTTTTACGGTTCCTGGCCTTTTGCTGGCCTTTTGCTCACATGTTCTTTCCTGCGTTA
TCCCCTGATTCTGTGGATAACCGTATTACCGCCATGCAT
